Addgene plasmid #17335: Dll4ICD-HPC4 pBacPAK8.3
Depositing lab: Joan Conaway & Ronald Conaway. Depositing organization: Stowers Institute for Medical Research. Publication: Neuralized-like 1 (Neurl1) targeted to the plasma membrane by N-myristoylation regulates the Notch ligand Jagged1. Koutelou E, Sato S, Tomomori-Sato C, Florens L, Swanson SK, Washburn MP, Kokkinaki M, Conaway RC, Conaway JW, Moschonas NK. J Biol Chem. 2008 Feb 15;283(7):3846-53. doi: 10.1074/jbc.M706974200. Epub 2007 Dec 12. PubMed 18077452.
Backbone
  Vector backbone: pBacPAK8
  Backbone manufacturer: Conaway Lab
  Backbone size w/o insert (bp): 5500
  Vector type: Insect Expression
Growth in bacteria
  Bacterial resistance: Ampicillin, 100 μg/mL
  Growth temperature: 37°C
  Growth strain: DH5alpha
  Copy number: High Copy
Gene/Insert
  Gene/Insert name: Delta-like 4
  Species: M. musculus (mouse)
  Insert size (bp): 402
  GenBank ID: BC042497
  Entrez Gene: Dll4 (a.k.a. Delta4)
  Tag / fusion protein: HPC4 (C terminal on insert)
  Cloning method: Restriction Enzyme
  Sequencing primers: 5′ Bac 1; 3′ Bac 2
Terms and licenses: Academic/Nonprofit Terms; Industry Terms: Not Available to Industry
How to cite: Dll4ICD-HPC4 pBacPAK8.3 was a gift from Joan Conaway & Ronald Conaway (Addgene plasmid # 17335 ; http://n2t.net/addgene:17335 ; RRID:Addgene_17335)
