[The description below was written by a language model from this plasmid's Addgene catalogue record.]
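Description:
Dll4ICD-HPC4 pBacPAK8.3 is an insect-cell expression construct built on a lab-modified version of the pBacPAK8 baculovirus transfer vector (backbone about 5.5 kb). It is maintained in E. coli as a high-copy plasmid under ampicillin selection. Transfer vectors of the pBacPAK family are generally used to move a gene of interest into a baculovirus genome by recombination in insect cells, where the insert sits between viral flanking sequences and is usually driven by the strong late polyhedrin promoter. The record itself does not list the promoter, flanking regions or other backbone features, and no feature table is available, so these details rest on general knowledge of the parental vector rather than on annotation of this plasmid.

The payload is a 402 bp fragment of mouse Delta-like 4 (Dll4, also called Delta4), a transmembrane ligand of the Notch receptor family. The construct name and the short insert size indicate that it encodes only the intracellular domain (ICD) of the protein rather than the full-length ligand, although exact residue boundaries are not given. The fragment was inserted by restriction enzyme cloning and carries a C-terminal HPC4 tag, a short epitope derived from human protein C that is recognised by a calcium-dependent antibody and allows gentle affinity purification and detection.

The plasmid is suited to producing recombinant baculovirus for expression and purification of the tagged Dll4 cytoplasmic tail from insect cells. The associated study concerns regulation of the Notch ligand Jagged1 by the ubiquitin ligase Neuralized-like 1, suggesting the protein served in biochemical interaction or ubiquitination assays with Notch ligand tails, though the record does not spell out its specific role.
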