>Addgene plasmid #17335 | Dll4ICD-HPC4 pBacPAK8.3 | addgene partial sequence | sequence record 23277 | 17335 with polyhedrin-F
TTTGTATAAAAAACCTATAAATACGGAGGCTAGCATGCTGCGGCTTCGGAGGCCCGATGACGAGAGCAGG
GAAGCCATGAACAATCTGTCAGACTTCCAGAAGGACAACCTAATCCCTGCCGCCCAGCTCAAAAACACAA
ACCAGAAGAAGGAGCTGGAAGTGGACTGTGGTCTGGACAAGTCCAATTGTGGCAAACTGCAGAACCACAC
ATTGGACTACAATCTAGCCCCGGGACTCCTAGGACGGGGCGGCATGCCTGGGAAGTATCCTCACAGTGAC
AAGAGCTTAGGAGAGAAGGTGCCACTTCGGTTACACAGTGAGAAGCCAGAGTGTCGAATATCAGCCATTT
GCTCTCCCAGGGACTCTATGTACCAATCAGTGTGTTTGATATCAGAAGAGAGGAACGAGTGTGTGATTGC
CACAGAGGTACTCGAGGCCGAGGACCAGGTGGACCCCAGGCTGATCGACGGCAAGTAACGGATCTGGTAC
CGAGCTCGAATTCCCGGGCGGCCGCTTAATTAATTGATCCGGGTTATTAGTACATTTATTAAGCGCTAGA
TTCTGTGCGTTGTTGATTTACAGACAATTGTTGTACGTATTTTAATAATTCATTAAATTTATAATCTTTA
GGGTGGTATGTTAGAGCGAAAATCAAATGATTTTCAGCGTCTTTATATCTGAATTTAAATATTAAATCCT
C
